Addgene plasmid #143396: TFORF0339
Purpose: Lentiviral vector for overexpressing transcription factor ORFs with unique 24-bp barcodes. Barcodes facilitate identification of transcription factors in pooled screens.
Depositing lab: Feng Zhang. Depositing organization: Broad Institute. Publication: A transcription factor atlas of directed differentiation. Joung J, Ma S, Tay T, Geiger-Schuller KR, Kirchgatterer PC, Verdine VK, Guo B, Arias-Garcia MA, Allen WE, Singh A, Kuksenko O, Abudayyeh OO, Gootenberg JS, Fu Z, Macrae RK, Buenrostro JD, Regev A, Zhang F. Cell. 2023 Jan 5;186(1):209-229.e26. doi: 10.1016/j.cell.2022.11.026. PubMed 36608654.
Backbone
  Vector backbone: pLX_TRC317
  Backbone manufacturer: Broad Institute Genetic Perturbation Platform
  Backbone size w/o insert (bp): 8264
  Vector type: Mammalian Expression, Lentiviral
  Selectable markers: Puromycin
Growth in bacteria
  Bacterial resistance: Ampicillin, 100 μg/mL
  Growth temperature: 37°C
  Growth strain: NEB Stable
  Copy number: High Copy
Gene/Insert
  Gene/Insert name: MECOM
  Species: H. sapiens (human)
  Insert size (bp): 3230
  Entrez Gene: MECOM (a.k.a. AML1-EVI-1, EVI1, KMT8E, MDS1, MDS1-EVI1, PRDM3, RUSAT2)
  Promoter: EF1a
  Cloning method: Unknown
  Sequencing primers: 5′ GGGTGGAGACTGAAGTTAGGCCAG; 3′ CACATAGCGTAAAAGGAGCAACATAG
Terms and licenses: Academic/Nonprofit Terms; Industry Terms: Not Available to Industry
Depositor comments: NM_001164000,XM_017005875,ENST00000464456 . The transcription factor ORF portion of this plasmid was synthesized by Genewiz. Please test multiple small colonies in case of plasmid recombination. To make this collection available in a timely manner, a portion of this collection was not fully sequenced by Addgene. If an Addgene verified full plasmid sequence is not available, please contact us prior to placing an order to request the full sequence.
How to cite: TFORF0339 was a gift from Feng Zhang (Addgene plasmid # 143396 ; http://n2t.net/addgene:143396 ; RRID:Addgene_143396)
