[The description below was written by a language model from this plasmid's Addgene catalogue record and pLannotate feature annotations shown in this document.]
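Description:
TFORF0339 is a lentiviral mammalian expression plasmid built on the pLX_TRC317 backbone and carrying the human transcription factor MECOM (also known as EVI1 or PRDM3) as an overexpression ORF. It belongs to a barcoded transcription factor ORF collection in which each clone carries a unique 24-bp barcode, so that individual factors can be identified by sequencing in pooled screens. In bacteria the plasmid replicates from a high-copy ColE1/pUC-type origin and is selected with ampicillin through the bla gene. An f1 origin and remnants of a lac/lacZα cloning region are also present in the backbone. The depositor notes that the ORF was synthesized commercially and warns that the plasmid can recombine during propagation, as LTR-containing vectors often do.

The transfer cassette has a third-generation, self-inactivating layout. An RSV promoter drives a truncated HIV-1 5' LTR, followed by the Ψ packaging signal with a partial gag sequence, the RRE for Rev-dependent export of the genomic RNA, and a cPPT/CTS. The cassette ends in a ΔU3 3' LTR, with an SV40 polyadenylation signal downstream. Within the provirus, an SV40 early promoter expresses puromycin N-acetyltransferase for selecting transduced cells, and the EF-1α promoter drives the MECOM coding sequence. A WPRE downstream of the ORF enhances transcript stability and expression. The feature table does not annotate the barcode itself. A short region between the ORF and the WPRE is labelled as a U6 promoter fragment, but the record does not explain its role. The construct is suited to producing lentivirus for stable MECOM overexpression, for example in pooled or arrayed directed-differentiation screens.
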