Features (pLannotate 1.2.2; 31 found; start..end, strand, type, name):
      5..231     +  promoter       RSV promoter: Rous sarcoma virus enhancer/promoter
    232..412     +  LTR            5' LTR (truncated): truncated 5' long terminal repeat (LTR) from HIV-1
    459..584     +  misc_feature   HIV-1 Ψ: packaging signal of human immunodeficiency virus type 1
    568..931     +  CDS            HIV-1 gag (fragment): gag protein from human immunodeficiency virus 1; gag
   1077..1310    +  misc_feature   RRE: The Rev response element (RRE) of HIV-1 allows for Rev-dependent mRNA export from the nucleus to the cytoplasm.
   1687..1713    +  CDS            Rev (fragment): human immunodeficiency virus 1 (HIV-1) Rev protein; rev; enhances nuclear export of unspliced and incompletely spliced viral mRNAs
   1720..1743    +  promoter       SV40 promoter (fragment): SV40 early promoter
   1744..1815    +  promoter       SV40 promoter (fragment): SV40 enhancer and early promoter
   1839..1974    +  rep_origin     SV40 ori: SV40 origin of replication
   2020..2616    +  CDS            PuroR (fragment): puromycin N-acetyltransferase; pac from Streptomyces; confers resistance to puromycin
   2665..2782    +  misc_feature   cPPT/CTS: central polypurine tract and central termination sequence of HIV-1
   2847..2913    +  CDS            small t antigen (fragment): SV40 (simian virus 40) small t antigen
   2920..4098    +  promoter       EF-1α promoter: strong constitutive promoter for human elongation factor EF-1α
   4115..7240    +  CDS            MECOM (fragment): MECOM_HUMAN - Also known as EVI1 From Homo sapiens (Human).
   7256..7309    +  promoter       U6 promoter (fragment): RNA polymerase III promoter for human U6 snRNA
   7351..7939    +  misc_feature   WPRE: woodchuck hepatitis virus posttranscriptional regulatory element
   7990..8009    +  misc_feature   cPPT/CTS (fragment): central polypurine tract and central termination sequence of HIV-1
   8011..8244    +  LTR            3' LTR (ΔU3): self-inactivating 3' long terminal repeat (LTR) from HIV-1
   8322..8443    +  polyA_signal   SV40 poly(A) signal: SV40 polyadenylation signal
   8483..8618    +  rep_origin     SV40 ori: SV40 origin of replication
   8639..8657    -  promoter       T7 promoter: promoter for bacteriophage T7 RNA polymerase
   8665..8820    +  CDS            lacZα (fragment): LacZα fragment of β-galactosidase; lacZ fragment
   8825..9253    +  rep_origin     f1 ori (sequence partly withheld): f1 bacteriophage origin of replication; arrow indicates direction of (+) strand synthesis
   9306..9410    +  promoter       AmpR promoter: bla
   9411..10271   +  CDS            AmpR: β-lactamase; bla; confers resistance to ampicillin, carbenicillin, and related antibiotics
  10442..11030   +  rep_origin     ori: high-copy-number ColE1/pMB1/pBR322/pUC origin of replication
  11213..11305   +  CDS            lacI (fragment): lac repressor; lacI; The lac repressor binds to the lac operator to inhibit transcription in E. coli. This inhibition can be relieved by adding lactose or isopropyl-β-D-thiogalactopyranoside (IPTG).
  11318..11339   +  protein_bind   CAP binding site: CAP binding activates transcription in the presence of cAMP. E. coli catabolite activator protein
  11354..11384   +  promoter       lac promoter: promoter for the E. coli lac operon
  11388..11410   +  protein_bind   lac operator (fragment): The lac repressor binds to the lac operator to inhibit transcription in E. coli. This inhibition can be relieved by adding lactose or isopropyl-β-D-thiogalactopyranoside (IPTG). lac repressor encoded by lacI
  11453..11471   +  promoter       T3 promoter: promoter for bacteriophage T3 RNA polymerase
>Addgene plasmid #143396 | TFORF0339 | addgene full sequence | sequence record 397882 | Addgene NGS Result
TTAATGTAGTCTTATGCAATACTCTTGTAGTCTTGCAACATGGTAACGATGAGTTAGCAACATGCCTTAC
AAGGAGAGAAAAAGCACCGTGCATGCCGATTGGTGGAAGTAAGGTGGTACGATCGTGCCTTATTAGGAAG
GCAACAGACGGGTCTGACATGGATTGGACGAACCACTGAATTGCCGCATTGCAGAGATATTGTATTTAAG
TGCCTAGCTCGATACATAAACGGGTCTCTCTGGTTAGACCAGATCTGAGCCTGGGAGCTCTCTGGCTAAC
TAGGGAACCCACTGCTTAAGCCTCAATAAAGCTTGCCTTGAGTGCTTCAAGTAGTGTGTGCCCGTCTGTT
GTGTGACTCTGGTAACTAGAGATCCCTCAGACCCTTTTAGTCAGTGTGGAAAATCTCTAGCAGTGGCGCC
CGAACAGGGACTTGAAAGCGAAAGGGAAACCAGAGGAGCTCTCTCGACGCAGGACTCGGCTTGCTGAAGC
GCGCACGGCAAGAGGCGAGGGGCGGCGACTGGTGAGTACGCCAAAAATTTTGACTAGCGGAGGCTAGAAG
GAGAGAGATGGGTGCGAGAGCGTCAGTATTAAGCGGGGGAGAATTAGATCGCGATGGGAAAAAATTCGGT
TAAGGCCAGGGGGAAAGAAAAAATATAAATTAAAACATATAGTATGGGCAAGCAGGGAGCTAGAACGATT
CGCAGTTAATCCTGGCCTGTTAGAAACATCAGAAGGCTGTAGACAAATACTGGGACAGCTACAACCATCC
CTTCAGACAGGATCAGAAGAACTTAGATCATTATATAATACAGTAGCAACCCTCTATTGTGTGCATCAAA
GGATAGAGATAAAAGACACCAAGGAAGCTTTAGACAAGATAGAGGAAGAGCAAAACAAAAGTAAGACCAC
CGCACAGCAAGCGGCCGCTGATCTTCAGACCTGGAGGAGGAGATATGAGGGACAATTGGAGAAGTGAATT
ATATAAATATAAAGTAGTAAAAATTGAACCATTAGGAGTAGCACCCACCAAGGCAAAGAGAAGAGTGGTG
CAGAGAGAAAAAAGAGCAGTGGGAATAGGAGCTTTGTTCCTTGGGTTCTTGGGAGCAGCAGGAAGCACTA
TGGGCGCAGCGTCAATGACGCTGACGGTACAGGCCAGACAATTATTGTCTGGTATAGTGCAGCAGCAGAA
CAATTTGCTGAGGGCTATTGAGGCGCAACAGCATCTGTTGCAACTCACAGTCTGGGGCATCAAGCAGCTC
CAGGCAAGAATCCTGGCTGTGGAAAGATACCTAAAGGATCAACAGCTCCTGGGGATTTGGGGTTGCTCTG
GAAAACTCATTTGCACCACTGCTGTGCCTTGGAATGCTAGTTGGAGTAATAAATCTCTGGAACAGATTTG
GAATCACACGACCTGGATGGAGTGGGACAGAGAAATTAACAATTACACAAGCTTAATACACTCCTTAATT
GAAGAATCGCAAAACCAGCAAGAAAAGAATGAACAAGAATTATTGGAATTAGATAAATGGGCAAGTTTGT
GGAATTGGTTTAACATAACAAATTGGCTGTGGTATATAAAATTATTCATAATGATAGTAGGAGGCTTGGT
AGGTTTAAGAATAGTTTTTGCTGTACTTTCTATAGTGAATAGAGTTAGGCAGGGATATTCACCATTATCG
TTTCAGACCCACCTCCCAACCCCGAGGGGACCCATGCATTGCATCTCAATTAGTCAGCAACCAGGTGTGG
AAAGTCCCCAGGCTCCCCAGCAGGCAGAAGTATGCAAAGCATGCGTCTCAATTAGTCAGCAACCATAGTC
CCGCCCCTAACTCCGCCCATCCCGCCCCTAACTCCGCCCAGTTCCGCCCATTCTCCGCCCCATGGCTGAC
TAATTTTTTTTATTTATGCAGAGGCCGAGGCCGCCTCGGCCTCTGAGCTATTCCAGAAGTAGTGAGGAGG
CTTTTTTGGAGGCCTAGGCTTTTGCAAAAAGCTTTCTAGAGGTACCACCGGAGCTTACCATGACCGAGTA
CAAGCCCACGGTGCGCCTCGCCACCCGCGACGACGTCCCCAGGGCCGTACGCACCCTCGCCGCCGCGTTC
GCCGACTACCCCGCCACGCGCCACACCGTCGATCCGGACCGCCACATCGAGCGGGTCACCGAGCTGCAAG
AACTCTTCCTCACGCGCGTCGGGCTCGACATCGGCAAGGTGTGGGTCGCGGACGACGGCGCCGCCGTGGC
GGTCTGGACCACGCCGGAGAGCGTCGAAGCGGGGGCGGTGTTCGCCGAGATCGGCCCGCGCATGGCCGAG
TTGAGCGGTTCCCGGCTGGCCGCGCAGCAACAGATGGAAGGCCTCCTGGCGCCGCACCGGCCCAAGGAGC
CCGCGTGGTTCCTGGCCACCGTCGGCGTCTCGCCCGACCACCAGGGCAAGGGTCTGGGCAGCGCCGTCGT
GCTCCCCGGAGTGGAGGCGGCCGAGCGCGCCGGGGTGCCCGCCTTCCTGGAGACCTCCGCGCCCCGCAAC
CTCCCCTTCTACGAGCGGCTCGGCTTCACCGTCACCGCCGACGTCGAGGTGCCCGAAGGACCGCGCACCT
GGTGCATGACCCGCAAGCCCGGTGCCAGTTAACGAATTCTAGATCTTGAGACAAATGGCAGTATTCATCC
ACAATTTTAAAAGAAAAGGGGGGATTGGGGGGTACAGTGCAGGGGAAAGAATAGTAGACATAATAGCAAC
AGACATACAAACTAAAGAATTACAAAAACAAATTACAAAAATTCAAAATTTTCGGGTTTATTACAGGGAC
AGCAGAGATCCACTTTGGCGCCGGCTCGAGGCCTGCAGGTGCAAAGATGGATAAAGTTTTAAACAGAGAG
GAATCTTTGCAGCTAATGGACCTTCTAGGTCTTGAAAGGAGTGGGAATTGGCTCCGGTGCCCGTCAGTGG
GCAGAGCGCACATCGCCCACAGTCCCCGAGAAGTTGGGGGGAGGGGTCGGCAATTGAACCGGTGCCTAGA
GAAGGTGGCGCGGGGTAAACTGGGAAAGTGATGTCGTGTACTGGCTCCGCCTTTTTCCCGAGGGTGGGGG
AGAACCGTATATAAGTGCAGTAGTCGCCGTGAACGTTCTTTTTCGCAACGGGTTTGCCGCCAGAACACAG
GTAAGTGCCGTGTGTGGTTCCCGCGGGCCTGGCCTCTTTACGGGTTATGGCCCTTGCGTGCCTTGAATTA
CTTCCACCTGGCTGCAGTACGTGATTCTTGATCCCGAGCTTCGGGTTGGAAGTGGGTGGGAGAGTTCGAG
GCCTTGCGCTTAAGGAGCCCCTTCGCCTCGTGCTTGAGTTGAGGCCTGGCCTGGGCGCTGGGGCCGCCGC
GTGCGAATCTGGTGGCACCTTCGCGCCTGTCTCGCTGCTTTCGATAAGTCTCTAGCCATTTAAAATTTTT
GATGACCTGCTGCGACGCTTTTTTTCTGGCAAGATAGTCTTGTAAATGCGGGCCAAGATCTGCACACTGG
TATTTCGGTTTTTGGGGCCGCGGGCGGCGACGGGGCCCGTGCGTCCCAGCGCACATGTTCGGCGAGGCGG
GGCCTGCGAGCGCGGCCACCGAGAATCGGACGGGGGTAGTCTCAAGCTGGCCGGCCTGCTCTGGTGCCTG
GCCTCGCGCCGCCGTGTATCGCCCCGCCCTGGGCGGCAAGGCTGGCCCGGTCGGCACCAGTTGCGTGAGC
GGAAAGATGGCCGCTTCCCGGCCCTGCTGCAGGGAGCTCAAAATGGAGGACGCGGCGCTCGGGAGAGCGG
GCGGGTGAGTCACCCACACAAAGGAAAAGGGCCTTTCCGTCCTCAGCCGTCGCTTCATGTGACTCCACGG
AGTACCGGGCGCCGTCCAGGCACCTCGATTAGTTCTCGAGCTTTTGGAGTACGTCGTCTTTAGGTTGGGG
GGAGGGGTTTTATGCGATGGAGTTTCCCCACACTGAGTGGGTGGAGACTGAAGTTAGGCCAGCTTGGCAC
TTGATGTAATTCTCCTTGGAATTTGCCCTTTTTGAGTTTGGATCTTGGTTCATTCTCAAGCCTCAGACAG
TGGTTCAAAGTTTTTTTCTTCCATTTCAGGTGTCGTGAGGCTAGCACCGCCACCATGAAGAGCGAAGACT
ATCCCCATGAAACTATGGCGCCGGATATCCACGAAGAACGGCAATATCGCTGCGAAGACTGTGACCAGCT
CTTTGAATCTAAGGCTGAACTAGCAGATCACCAAAAGTTTCCATGCAGTACTCCTCACTCAGCATTTTCA
ATGGTTGAAGAGGACTTTCAGCAAAAACTCGAAAGCGAGAATGATCTCCAAGAGATACACACGATCCAGG
AGTGTAAGGAATGTGACCAAGTTTTTCCTGATTTGCAAAGCCTGGAGAAACACATGCTGTCACATACTGA
AGAGAGGGAATACAAGTGTGATCAGTGTCCCAAGGCATTTAACTGGAAGTCCAATTTAATTCGCCACCAG
ATGTCACATGACAGTGGAAAGCACTATGAATGTGAAAACTGTGCCAAGGTTTTCACGGACCCTAGCAACC
TTCAGCGGCACATTCGCTCTCAGCATGTCGGTGCCCGGGCCCATGCATGCCCGGAGTGTGGCAAAACGTT
TGCCACTTCGTCGGGCCTCAAACAACACAAGCACATCCACAGCAGTGTGAAGCCCTTTATCTGTGAGGTC
TGCCATAAATCCTATACTCAGTTTTCAAACCTTTGCCGTCATAAGCGCATGCATGCTGATTGCAGAACCC
AAATCAAGTGCAAAGACTGTGGACAAATGTTCAGCACTACGTCTTCCTTAAATAAACACAGGAGGTTTTG
TGAGGGCAAGAACCATTTTGCGGCAGGTGGATTTTTTGGCCAAGGCATTTCACTTCCTGGAACCCCAGCT
ATGGATAAAACGTCCATGGTTAATATGAGTCATGCCAACCCGGGCCTTGCTGACTATTTTGGCGCCAATA
GGCATCCTGCTGGTCTTACCTTTCCAACAGCTCCTGGATTTTCTTTTAGCTTCCCTGGTCTGTTTCCTTC
CGGCTTGTACCACAGGCCTCCTTTGATACCTGCTAGTTCTCCTGTTAAAGGACTATCAAGTACTGAACAG
ACAAACAAAAGTCAAAGTCCCCTCATGACACATCCTCAGATACTGCCAGCTACACAGGATATTTTGAAGG
CACTATCTAAACACCCATCTGTAGGGGACAATAAGCCAGTGGAGCTCCAGCCCGAGAGGTCCTCTGAAGA
GAGGCCCTTTGAGAAAATCAGTGACCAGTCAGAGAGTAGTGACCTTGATGATGTCAGTACACCAAGTGGC
AGTGACCTGGAAACAACCTCGGGCTCTGATCTGGAAAGTGACATTGAAAGTGATAAAGAGAAATTTAAAG
AAAATGGTAAAATGTTCAAAGACAAAGTAAGCCCTCTTCAGAATCTGGCTTCAATAAATAATAAGAAAGA
ATACAGCAATCATTCCATTTTCTCACCATCTTTAGAGGAGCAGACTGCGGTGTCAGGAGCTGTGAATGAT
TCTATAAAGGCTATTGCTTCTATTGCTGAAAAATACTTTGGTTCAACAGGACTGGTGGGGCTGCAAGACA
AAAAAGTTGGAGCTTTACCTTACCCTTCCATGTTTCCCCTCCCATTTTTTCCAGCATTCTCTCAATCAAT
GTACCCATTTCCTGATAGAGACTTGAGATCGTTACCTTTGAAAATGGAACCCCAATCACCAGGTGAAGTA
AAGAAACTGCAGAAGGGCAGCTCTGAGTCCCCCTTTGATCTCACCACTAAGCGAAAGGATGAGAAGCCCT
TGACTCCAGTCCCCTCCAAGCCTCCAGTGACACCTGCCACAAGCCAAGACCAGCCCCTGGATCTAAGTAT
GGGCAGTAGGAGTAGAGCCAGTGGGACAAAGCTGACTGAGCCTCGAAAAAACCACGTGTTTGGGGGAAAA
AAAGGAAGCAACGTCGAATCAAGACCTGCTTCAGATGGTTCCTTGCAGCATGCAAGACCCACTCCTTTCT
TTATGGACCCTATTTACAGAGTAGAGAAAAGAAAACTAACTGACCCACTTGAAGCTTTAAAAGAGAAATA
CTTGAGGCCTTCTCCAGGATTCTTGTTTCACCCACAAATGTCAGCTATTGAAAACATGGCAGAAAAGCTA
GAGAGCTTCAGTGCCCTGAAACCTGAGGCCAGTGAGCTCTTACAGTCAGTGCCCTCTATGTTCAACTTCA
GGGCGCCTCCCAATGCCCTGCCAGAGAACCTTCTGCGGAAGGGAAAGGAGCGCTATACCTGCAGATACTG
TGGCAAGATTTTTCCAAGGTCTGCAAACCTAACACGGCACTTGAGAACCCACACAGGAGAGCAGCCTTAC
AGATGCAAATACTGTGACAGATCATTTAGCATATCTTCTAACTTGCAAAGGCATGTTCGCAACATCCACA
ATAAAGAGAAGCCATTTAAGTGTCACTTATGTGATAGGTGTTTTGGTCAACAAACCAATTTAGACAGACA
CCTAAAGAAACATGAGAATGGGAACATGTCCGGTACAGCAACATCGTCGCCTCATTCTGAACTGGAAAGT
ACAGGTGCGATTCTGGATGACAAAGAAGATGCTTACTTCACAGAAATTCGAAATTTCATTGGGAACAGCA
ACCATGGCAGCCAATCTCCCAGGAATGTGGAGGAGAGAATGAATGGCAGTCATTTTAAAGATGAAAAGGC
TTTGGTGACCAGTCAAAATTCAGACTTGCTGGATGATGAAGAAGTTGAAGATGAGGTGTTGTTAGATGAG
GAGGATGAAGACAATGATATTACTGGAAAAACAGGAAAGGAACCAGTGACAAGTAATTTACATGAAGGAA
ACCCTGAGGATGACTATGAAGAAACCAGTGCCCTGGAGATGAGTTGCAAGACATCCCCAGTGAGGTATAA
AGAGGAAGAATATAAAAGTGGACTTTCTGCTCTAGATCATATAAGGCACTTCACAGATAGCCTCAAAATG
AGGAAAATGGAAGATAATCAATATTCTGAAGCTGAGCTGTCTTCTTTTAGTACTTCCCATGTGCCAGAGG
AACTTAAGCAGCCGTTACACAGAAAGTCCAAATCGCAGGCATATGCTATGATGCTGTCACTGTCTGACAA
GGAGTCCCTCCATTCTACATCCCACAGTTCTTCCAACGTGTGGCACAGTATGGCCAGGGCTGCGGCGGAA
TCCAGTGCTATCCAGTCCATAAGCCACGTATAGTAATGAACTAGTCCGTAACTTGAAAGTATTTCGATTT
CTTGGCTTTATATATCTTGTGGAAAGGACGACTACGATAAGTCTTGCGTTAGCCAACGCGTTAAGTCGAC
AATCAACCTCTGGATTACAAAATTTGTGAAAGATTGACTGGTATTCTTAACTATGTTGCTCCTTTTACGC
TATGTGGATACGCTGCTTTAATGCCTTTGTATCATGCTATTGCTTCCCGTATGGCTTTCATTTTCTCCTC
CTTGTATAAATCCTGGTTGCTGTCTCTTTATGAGGAGTTGTGGCCCGTTGTCAGGCAACGTGGCGTGGTG
TGCACTGTGTTTGCTGACGCAACCCCCACTGGTTGGGGCATTGCCACCACCTGTCAGCTCCTTTCCGGGA
CTTTCGCTTTCCCCCTCCCTATTGCCACGGCGGAACTCATCGCCGCCTGCCTTGCCCGCTGCTGGACAGG
GGCTCGGCTGTTGGGCACTGACAATTCCGTGGTGTTGTCGGGGAAATCATCGTCCTTTCCTTGGCTGCTC
GCCTGTGTTGCCACCTGGATTCTGCGCGGGACGTCCTTCTGCTACGTCCCTTCGGCCCTCAATCCAGCGG
ACCTTCCTTCCCGCGGCCTGCTGCCGGCTCTGCGGCCTCTTCCGCGTCTTCGCCTTCGCCCTCAGACGAG
TCGGATCTCCCTTTGGGCCGCCTCCCCGCGTCGACTTTAAGACCAATGACTTACAAGGCAGCTGTAGATC
TTAGCCACTTTTTAAAAGAAAAGGGGGGACTGGAAGGGCTAATTCACTCCCAACGAAGACAAGATCTGCT
TTTTGCTTGTACTGGGTCTCTCTGGTTAGACCAGATCTGAGCCTGGGAGCTCTCTGGCTAACTAGGGAAC
CCACTGCTTAAGCCTCAATAAAGCTTGCCTTGAGTGCTTCAAGTAGTGTGTGCCCGTCTGTTGTGTGACT
CTGGTAACTAGAGATCCCTCAGACCCTTTTAGTCAGTGTGGAAAATCTCTAGCAGTACGTATAGTAGTTC
ATGTCATCTTATTATTCAGTATTTATAACTTGCAAAGAAATGAATATCAGAGAGTGAGAGGAACTTGTTT
ATTGCAGCTTATAATGGTTACAAATAAAGCAATAGCATCACAAATTTCACAAATAAAGCATTTTTTTCAC
TGCATTCTAGTTGTGGTTTGTCCAAACTCATCAATGTATCTTATCATGTCTGGCTCTAGCTATCCCGCCC
CTAACTCCGCCCATCCCGCCCCTAACTCCGCCCAGTTCCGCCCATTCTCCGCCCCATGGCTGACTAATTT
TTTTTATTTATGCAGAGGCCGAGGCCGCCTCGGCCTCTGAGCTATTCCAGAAGTAGTGAGGAGGCTTTTT
TGGAGGCCTAGGGACGTACCCAATTCGCCCTATAGTGAGTCGTATTACGCGCGCTCACTGGCCGTCGTTT
TACAACGTCGTGACTGGGAAAACCCTGGCGTTACCCAACTTAATCGCCTTGCAGCACATCCCCCTTTCGC
CAGCTGGCGTAATAGCGAAGAGGCCCGCACCGATCGCCCTTCCCAACAGTTGCGCAGCCTGAATGGCGAA
TGGG
[124 nt withheld, positions 8825-8948]
C
[91 nt withheld, positions 8950-9040]
A
[49 nt withheld, positions 9042-9090]
CCTTTGACGTTGGAGTCCACGTTCTTT
[37 nt withheld, positions 9118-9154]
ACCCTATCTCGGTCTATTCTTTTGATTTATAAGGGATTTTGCCGATTTCGGCCTATTGGTTAAAAAATGA
GCTGATTTAACAAAAATTTAACGCGAATTTTAACAAAATATTAACGCTTACAATTTAGGTGGCACTTTTC
GGGGAAATGTGCGCGGAACCCCTATTTGTTTATTTTTCTAAATACATTCAAATATGTATCCGCTCATGAG
ACAATAACCCTGATAAATGCTTCAATAATATTGAAAAAGGAAGAGTATGAGTATTCAACATTTCCGTGTC
GCCCTTATTCCCTTTTTTGCGGCATTTTGCCTTCCTGTTTTTGCTCACCCAGAAACGCTGGTGAAAGTAA
AAGATGCTGAAGATCAGTTGGGTGCACGAGTGGGTTACATCGAACTGGATCTCAACAGCGGTAAGATCCT
TGAGAGTTTTCGCCCCGAAGAACGTTTTCCAATGATGAGCACTTTTAAAGTTCTGCTATGTGGCGCGGTA
TTATCCCGTATTGACGCCGGGCAAGAGCAACTCGGTCGCCGCATACACTATTCTCAGAATGACTTGGTTG
AGTACTCACCAGTCACAGAAAAGCATCTTACGGATGGCATGACAGTAAGAGAATTATGCAGTGCTGCCAT
AACCATGAGTGATAACACTGCGGCCAACTTACTTCTGACAACGATCGGAGGACCGAAGGAGCTAACCGCT
TTTTTGCACAACATGGGGGATCATGTAACTCGCCTTGATCGTTGGGAACCGGAGCTGAATGAAGCCATAC
CAAACGACGAGCGTGACACCACGATGCCTGTAGCAATGGCAACAACGTTGCGCAAACTATTAACTGGCGA
ACTACTTACTCTAGCTTCCCGGCAACAATTAATAGACTGGATGGAGGCGGATAAAGTTGCAGGACCACTT
CTGCGCTCGGCCCTTCCGGCTGGCTGGTTTATTGCTGATAAATCTGGAGCCGGTGAGCGTGGGTCTCGCG
GTATCATTGCAGCACTGGGGCCAGATGGTAAGCCCTCCCGTATCGTAGTTATCTACACGACGGGGAGTCA
GGCAACTATGGATGAACGAAATAGACAGATCGCTGAGATAGGTGCCTCACTGATTAAGCATTGGTAACTG
TCAGACCAAGTTTACTCATATATACTTTAGATTGATTTAAAACTTCATTTTTAATTTAAAAGGATCTAGG
TGAAGATCCTTTTTGATAATCTCATGACCAAAATCCCTTAACGTGAGTTTTCGTTCCACTGAGCGTCAGA
CCCCGTAGAAAAGATCAAAGGATCTTCTTGAGATCCTTTTTTTCTGCGCGTAATCTGCTGCTTGCAAACA
AAAAAACCACCGCTACCAGCGGTGGTTTGTTTGCCGGATCAAGAGCTACCAACTCTTTTTCCGAAGGTAA
CTGGCTTCAGCAGAGCGCAGATACCAAATACTGTTCTTCTAGTGTAGCCGTAGTTAGGCCACCACTTCAA
GAACTCTGTAGCACCGCCTACATACCTCGCTCTGCTAATCCTGTTACCAGTGGCTGCTGCCAGTGGCGAT
AAGTCGTGTCTTACCGGGTTGGACTCAAGACGATAGTTACCGGATAAGGCGCAGCGGTCGGGCTGAACGG
GGGGTTCGTGCACACAGCCCAGCTTGGAGCGAACGACCTACACCGAACTGAGATACCTACAGCGTGAGCT
ATGAGAAAGCGCCACGCTTCCCGAAGGGAGAAAGGCGGACAGGTATCCGGTAAGCGGCAGGGTCGGAACA
GGAGAGCGCACGAGGGAGCTTCCAGGGGGAAACGCCTGGTATCTTTATAGTCCTGTCGGGTTTCGCCACC
TCTGACTTGAGCGTCGATTTTTGTGATGCTCGTCAGGGGGGCGGAGCCTATGGAAAAACGCCAGCAACGC
GGCCTTTTTACGGTTCCTGGCCTTTTGCTGGCCTTTTGCTCACATGTTCTTTCCTGCGTTATCCCCTGAT
TCTGTGGATAACCGTATTACCGCCTTTGAGTGAGCTGATACCGCTCGCCGCAGCCGAACGACCGAGCGCA
GCGAGTCAGTGAGCGAGGAAGCGGAAGAGCGCCCAATACGCAAACCGCCTCTCCCCGCGCGTTGGCCGAT
TCATTAATGCAGCTGGCACGACAGGTTTCCCGACTGGAAAGCGGGCAGTGAGCGCAACGCAATTAATGTG
AGTTAGCTCACTCATTAGGCACCCCAGGCTTTACACTTTATGCTTCCGGCTCGTATGTTGTGTGGAATTG
TGAGCGGATAACAATTTCACACAGGAAACAGCTATGACCATGATTACGCCAAGCGCGCAATTAACCCTCA
CTAAAGGGAACAAAAGCTGGAGCTGCAAGC
