>Addgene plasmid #143396 | TFORF0339 | depositor partial sequence | sequence record 282326 | Insert
ACCGCCACCATGAAGAGCGAAGACTATCCCCATGAAACTATGGCGCCGGATATCCACGAAGAACGGCAAT
ATCGCTGCGAAGACTGTGACCAGCTCTTTGAATCTAAGGCTGAACTAGCAGATCACCAAAAGTTTCCATG
CAGTACTCCTCACTCAGCATTTTCAATGGTTGAAGAGGACTTTCAGCAAAAACTCGAAAGCGAGAATGAT
CTCCAAGAGATACACACGATCCAGGAGTGTAAGGAATGTGACCAAGTTTTTCCTGATTTGCAAAGCCTGG
AGAAACACATGCTGTCACATACTGAAGAGAGGGAATACAAGTGTGATCAGTGTCCCAAGGCATTTAACTG
GAAGTCCAATTTAATTCGCCACCAGATGTCACATGACAGTGGAAAGCACTATGAATGTGAAAACTGTGCC
AAGGTTTTCACGGACCCTAGCAACCTTCAGCGGCACATTCGCTCTCAGCATGTCGGTGCCCGGGCCCATG
CATGCCCGGAGTGTGGCAAAACGTTTGCCACTTCGTCGGGCCTCAAACAACACAAGCACATCCACAGCAG
TGTGAAGCCCTTTATCTGTGAGGTCTGCCATAAATCCTATACTCAGTTTTCAAACCTTTGCCGTCATAAG
CGCATGCATGCTGATTGCAGAACCCAAATCAAGTGCAAAGACTGTGGACAAATGTTCAGCACTACGTCTT
CCTTAAATAAACACAGGAGGTTTTGTGAGGGCAAGAACCATTTTGCGGCAGGTGGATTTTTTGGCCAAGG
CATTTCACTTCCTGGAACCCCAGCTATGGATAAAACGTCCATGGTTAATATGAGTCATGCCAACCCGGGC
CTTGCTGACTATTTTGGCGCCAATAGGCATCCTGCTGGTCTTACCTTTCCAACAGCTCCTGGATTTTCTT
TTAGCTTCCCTGGTCTGTTTCCTTCCGGCTTGTACCACAGGCCTCCTTTGATACCTGCTAGTTCTCCTGT
TAAAGGACTATCAAGTACTGAACAGACAAACAAAAGTCAAAGTCCCCTCATGACACATCCTCAGATACTG
CCAGCTACACAGGATATTTTGAAGGCACTATCTAAACACCCATCTGTAGGGGACAATAAGCCAGTGGAGC
TCCAGCCCGAGAGGTCCTCTGAAGAGAGGCCCTTTGAGAAAATCAGTGACCAGTCAGAGAGTAGTGACCT
TGATGATGTCAGTACACCAAGTGGCAGTGACCTGGAAACAACCTCGGGCTCTGATCTGGAAAGTGACATT
GAAAGTGATAAAGAGAAATTTAAAGAAAATGGTAAAATGTTCAAAGACAAAGTAAGCCCTCTTCAGAATC
TGGCTTCAATAAATAATAAGAAAGAATACAGCAATCATTCCATTTTCTCACCATCTTTAGAGGAGCAGAC
TGCGGTGTCAGGAGCTGTGAATGATTCTATAAAGGCTATTGCTTCTATTGCTGAAAAATACTTTGGTTCA
ACAGGACTGGTGGGGCTGCAAGACAAAAAAGTTGGAGCTTTACCTTACCCTTCCATGTTTCCCCTCCCAT
TTTTTCCAGCATTCTCTCAATCAATGTACCCATTTCCTGATAGAGACTTGAGATCGTTACCTTTGAAAAT
GGAACCCCAATCACCAGGTGAAGTAAAGAAACTGCAGAAGGGCAGCTCTGAGTCCCCCTTTGATCTCACC
ACTAAGCGAAAGGATGAGAAGCCCTTGACTCCAGTCCCCTCCAAGCCTCCAGTGACACCTGCCACAAGCC
AAGACCAGCCCCTGGATCTAAGTATGGGCAGTAGGAGTAGAGCCAGTGGGACAAAGCTGACTGAGCCTCG
AAAAAACCACGTGTTTGGGGGAAAAAAAGGAAGCAACGTCGAATCAAGACCTGCTTCAGATGGTTCCTTG
CAGCATGCAAGACCCACTCCTTTCTTTATGGACCCTATTTACAGAGTAGAGAAAAGAAAACTAACTGACC
CACTTGAAGCTTTAAAAGAGAAATACTTGAGGCCTTCTCCAGGATTCTTGTTTCACCCACAAATGTCAGC
TATTGAAAACATGGCAGAAAAGCTAGAGAGCTTCAGTGCCCTGAAACCTGAGGCCAGTGAGCTCTTACAG
TCAGTGCCCTCTATGTTCAACTTCAGGGCGCCTCCCAATGCCCTGCCAGAGAACCTTCTGCGGAAGGGAA
AGGAGCGCTATACCTGCAGATACTGTGGCAAGATTTTTCCAAGGTCTGCAAACCTAACACGGCACTTGAG
AACCCACACAGGAGAGCAGCCTTACAGATGCAAATACTGTGACAGATCATTTAGCATATCTTCTAACTTG
CAAAGGCATGTTCGCAACATCCACAATAAAGAGAAGCCATTTAAGTGTCACTTATGTGATAGGTGTTTTG
GTCAACAAACCAATTTAGACAGACACCTAAAGAAACATGAGAATGGGAACATGTCCGGTACAGCAACATC
GTCGCCTCATTCTGAACTGGAAAGTACAGGTGCGATTCTGGATGACAAAGAAGATGCTTACTTCACAGAA
ATTCGAAATTTCATTGGGAACAGCAACCATGGCAGCCAATCTCCCAGGAATGTGGAGGAGAGAATGAATG
GCAGTCATTTTAAAGATGAAAAGGCTTTGGTGACCAGTCAAAATTCAGACTTGCTGGATGATGAAGAAGT
TGAAGATGAGGTGTTGTTAGATGAGGAGGATGAAGACAATGATATTACTGGAAAAACAGGAAAGGAACCA
GTGACAAGTAATTTACATGAAGGAAACCCTGAGGATGACTATGAAGAAACCAGTGCCCTGGAGATGAGTT
GCAAGACATCCCCAGTGAGGTATAAAGAGGAAGAATATAAAAGTGGACTTTCTGCTCTAGATCATATAAG
GCACTTCACAGATAGCCTCAAAATGAGGAAAATGGAAGATAATCAATATTCTGAAGCTGAGCTGTCTTCT
TTTAGTACTTCCCATGTGCCAGAGGAACTTAAGCAGCCGTTACACAGAAAGTCCAAATCGCAGGCATATG
CTATGATGCTGTCACTGTCTGACAAGGAGTCCCTCCATTCTACATCCCACAGTTCTTCCAACGTGTGGCA
CAGTATGGCCAGGGCTGCGGCGGAATCCAGTGCTATCCAGTCCATAAGCCACGTATAGTAATGAACTAGT
CCGTAACTTGAAAGTATTTCGATTTCTTGGCTTTATATATCTTGTGGAAAGGACGACTACGATAAGTCTT
GCGTTAGCCA
