>Addgene plasmid #143396 | TFORF0339 | depositor partial sequence | sequence record 282327 | Barcode
CTACGATAAGTCTTGCGTTAGCCA
